>Addgene plasmid #77320 | ADCK5 gRNA (BRDN0001162211) | addgene full sequence | sequence record 187532 | Addgene Assembled Sequence
CCCGGGTGCAAAGATGGATAAAGTTTTAAACAGAGAGGAATCTTTGCAGCTAATGGACCTTCTAGGTCTT
GAAAGGAGTGGGAATTGGCTCCGGTGCCCGTCAGTGGGCAGAGCGCACATCGCCCACAGTCCCCGAGAAG
TTGGGGGGAGGGGTCGGCAATTGATCCGGTGCCTAGAGAAGGTGGCGCGGGGTAAACTGGGAAAGTGATG
TCGTGTACTGGCTCCGCCTTTTTCCCGAGGGTGGGGGAGAACCGTATATAAGTGCAGTAGTCGCCGTGAA
CGTTCTTTTTCGCAACGGGTTTGCCGCCAGAACACAGGTAAGTGCCGTGTGTGGTTCCCGCGGGCCTGGC
CTCTTTACGGGTTATGGCCCTTGCGTGCCTTGAATTACTTCCACCTGGCTGCAGTACGTGATTCTTGATC
CCGAGCTTCGGGTTGGAAGTGGGTGGGAGAGTTCGAGGCCTTGCGCTTAAGGAGCCCCTTCGCCTCGTGC
TTGAGTTGAGGCCTGGCCTGGGCGCTGGGGCCGCCGCGTGCGAATCTGGTGGCACCTTCGCGCCTGTCTC
GCTGCTTTCGATAAGTCTCTAGCCATTTAAAATTTTTGATGACCTGCTGCGACGCTTTTTTTCTGGCAAG
ATAGTCTTGTAAATGCGGGCCAAGATCTGCACACTGGTATTTCGGTTTTTGGGGCCGCGGGCGGCGACGG
GGCCCGTGCGTCCCAGCGCACATGTTCGGCGAGGCGGGGCCTGCGAGCGCGGCCACCGAGAATCGGACGG
GGGTAGTCTCAAGCTGGCCGGCCTGCTCTGGTGCCTGGCCTCGCGCCGCCGTGTATCGCCCCGCCCTGGG
CGGCAAGGCTGGCCCGGTCGGCACCAGTTGCGTGAGCGGAAAGATGGCCGCTTCCCGGCCCTGCTGCAGG
GAGCTCAAAATGGAGGACGCGGCGCTCGGGAGAGCGGGCGGGTGAGTCACCCACACAAAGGAAAAGGGCC
TTTCCGTCCTCAGCCGTCGCTTCATGTGACTCCACGGAGTACCGGGCGCCGTCCAGGCACCTCGATTAGT
TCTCGAGCTTTTGGAGTACGTCGTCTTTAGGTTGGGGGGAGGGGTTTTATGCGATGGAGTTTCCCCACAC
TGAGTGGGTGGAGACTGAAGTTAGGCCAGCTTGGCACTTGATGTAATTCTCCTTGGAATTTGCCCTTTTT
GAGTTTGGATCTTGGTTCATTCTCAAGCCTCAGACAGTGGTTCAAAGTTTTTTTCTTCCATTTCAGGTGT
CGTGACGTACGGCCACCATGACCGAGTACAAGCCCACGGTGCGCCTCGCCACCCGCGACGACGTCCCCAG
GGCCGTACGCACCCTCGCCGCCGCGTTCGCCGACTACCCCGCCACGCGCCACACCGTCGATCCGGACCGC
CACATCGAGCGGGTCACCGAGCTGCAAGAACTCTTCCTCACGCGCGTCGGGCTCGACATCGGCAAGGTGT
GGGTCGCGGACGACGGCGCCGCCGTGGCGGTCTGGACCACGCCGGAGAGCGTCGAAGCGGGGGCGGTGTT
CGCCGAGATCGGCCCGCGCATGGCCGAGTTGAGCGGTTCCCGGCTGGCCGCGCAGCAACAGATGGAAGGC
CTCCTGGCGCCGCACCGGCCCAAGGAGCCCGCGTGGTTCCTGGCCACCGTCGGAGTCTCGCCCGACCACC
AGGGCAAGGGTCTGGGCAGCGCCGTCGTGCTCCCCGGAGTGGAGGCGGCCGAGCGCGCCGGGGTGCCCGC
CTTCCTGGAGACCTCCGCGCCCCGCAACCTCCCCTTCTACGAGCGGCTCGGCTTCACCGTCACCGCCGAC
GTCGAGGTGCCCGAAGGACCGCGCACCTGGTGCATGACCCGCAAGCCCGGTGCCTGAACGCGTTAAGTCG
ACAATCAACCTCTGGATTACAAAATTTGTGAAAGATTGACTGGTATTCTTAACTATGTTGCTCCTTTTAC
GCTATGTGGATACGCTGCTTTAATGCCTTTGTATCATGCTATTGCTTCCCGTATGGCTTTCATTTTCTCC
TCCTTGTATAAATCCTGGTTGCTGTCTCTTTATGAGGAGTTGTGGCCCGTTGTCAGGCAACGTGGCGTGG
TGTGCACTGTGTTTGCTGACGCAACCCCCACTGGTTGGGGCATTGCCACCACCTGTCAGCTCCTTTCCGG
GACTTTCGCTTTCCCCCTCCCTATTGCCACGGCGGAACTCATCGCCGCCTGCCTTGCCCGCTGCTGGACA
GGGGCTCGGCTGTTGGGCACTGACAATTCCGTGGTGTTGTCGGGGAAATCATCGTCCTTTCCTTGGCTGC
TCGCCTGTGTTGCCACCTGGATTCTGCGCGGGACGTCCTTCTGCTACGTCCCTTCGGCCCTCAATCCAGC
GGACCTTCCTTCCCGCGGCCTGCTGCCGGCTCTGCGGCCTCTTCCGCGTCTTCGCCTTCGCCCTCAGACG
AGTCGGATCTCCCTTTGGGCCGCCTCCCCGCGTCGACTTTAAGACCAATGACTTACAAGGCAGCTGTAGA
TCTTAGCCACTTTTTAAAAGAAAAGGGGGGACTGGAAGGGCTAATTCACTCCCAACGAAGACAAGATCTG
CTTTTTGCTTGTACTGGGTCTCTCTGGTTAGACCAGATCTGAGCCTGGGAGCTCTCTGGCTAACTAGGGA
ACCCACTGCTTAAGCCTCAATAAAGCTTGCCTTGAGTGCTTCAAGTAGTGTGTGCCCGTCTGTTGTGTGA
CTCTGGTAACTAGAGATCCCTCAGACCCTTTTAGTCAGTGTGGAAAATCTCTAGCAGTACGTATAGTAGT
TCATGTCATCTTATTATTCAGTATTTATAACTTGCAAAGAAATGAATATCAGAGAGTGAGAGGAACTTGT
TTATTGCAGCTTATAATGGTTACAAATAAAGCAATAGCATCACAAATTTCACAAATAAAGCATTTTTTTC
ACTGCATTCTAGTTGTGGTTTGTCCAAACTCATCAATGTATCTTATCATGTCTGGCTCTAGCTATCCCGC
CCCTAACTCCGCCCATCCCGCCCCTAACTCCGCCCAGTTCCGCCCATTCTCCGCCCCATGGCTGACTAAT
TTTTTTTATTTATGCAGAGGCCGAGGCCGCCTCGGCCTCTGAGCTATTCCAGAAGTAGTGAGGAGGCTTT
TTTGGAGGCCTAGGGACGTACCCAATTCGCCCTATAGTGAGTCGTATTACGCGCGCTCACTGGCCGTCGT
TTTACAACGTCGTGACTGGGAAAACCCTGGCGTTACCCAACTTAATCGCCTTGCAGCACATCCCCCTTTC
GCCAGCTGGCGTAATAGCGAAGAGGCCCGCACCGATCGCCCTTCCCAACAGTTGCGCAGCCTGAATGGCG
AATGGG
[124 nt withheld, positions 3367-3490]
C
[91 nt withheld, positions 3492-3582]
A
[49 nt withheld, positions 3584-3632]
CCTTTGACGTTGGAGTCCACGTTCTTT
[37 nt withheld, positions 3660-3696]
ACCCTATCTCGGTCTATTCTTTTGATTTATAAGGGATTTTGCCGATTTCGGCCTATTGGTTAAAAAATGA
GCTGATTTAACAAAAATTTAACGCGAATTTTAACAAAATATTAACGCTTACAATTTAGGTGGCACTTTTC
GGGGAAATGTGCGCGGAACCCCTATTTGTTTATTTTTCTAAATACATTCAAATATGTATCCGCTCATGAG
ACAATAACCCTGATAAATGCTTCAATAATATTGAAAAAGGAAGAGTATGAGTATTCAACATTTCCGTGTC
GCCCTTATTCCCTTTTTTGCGGCATTTTGCCTTCCTGTTTTTGCTCACCCAGAAACGCTGGTGAAAGTAA
AAGATGCTGAAGATCAGTTGGGTGCACGAGTGGGTTACATCGAACTGGATCTCAACAGCGGTAAGATCCT
TGAGAGTTTTCGCCCCGAAGAACGTTTTCCAATGATGAGCACTTTTAAAGTTCTGCTATGTGGCGCGGTA
TTATCCCGTATTGACGCCGGGCAAGAGCAACTCGGTCGCCGCATACACTATTCTCAGAATGACTTGGTTG
AGTACTCACCAGTCACAGAAAAGCATCTTACGGATGGCATGACAGTAAGAGAATTATGCAGTGCTGCCAT
AACCATGAGTGATAACACTGCGGCCAACTTACTTCTGACAACGATCGGAGGACCGAAGGAGCTAACCGCT
TTTTTGCACAACATGGGGGATCATGTAACTCGCCTTGATCGTTGGGAACCGGAGCTGAATGAAGCCATAC
CAAACGACGAGCGTGACACCACGATGCCTGTAGCAATGGCAACAACGTTGCGCAAACTATTAACTGGCGA
ACTACTTACTCTAGCTTCCCGGCAACAATTAATAGACTGGATGGAGGCGGATAAAGTTGCAGGACCACTT
CTGCGCTCGGCCCTTCCGGCTGGCTGGTTTATTGCTGATAAATCTGGAGCCGGTGAGCGTGGGTCTCGCG
GTATCATTGCAGCACTGGGGCCAGATGGTAAGCCCTCCCGTATCGTAGTTATCTACACGACGGGGAGTCA
GGCAACTATGGATGAACGAAATAGACAGATCGCTGAGATAGGTGCCTCACTGATTAAGCATTGGTAACTG
TCAGACCAAGTTTACTCATATATACTTTAGATTGATTTAAAACTTCATTTTTAATTTAAAAGGATCTAGG
TGAAGATCCTTTTTGATAATCTCATGACCAAAATCCCTTAACGTGAGTTTTCGTTCCACTGAGCGTCAGA
CCCCGTAGAAAAGATCAAAGGATCTTCTTGAGATCCTTTTTTTCTGCGCGTAATCTGCTGCTTGCAAACA
AAAAAACCACCGCTACCAGCGGTGGTTTGTTTGCCGGATCAAGAGCTACCAACTCTTTTTCCGAAGGTAA
CTGGCTTCAGCAGAGCGCAGATACCAAATACTGTTCTTCTAGTGTAGCCGTAGTTAGGCCACCACTTCAA
GAACTCTGTAGCACCGCCTACATACCTCGCTCTGCTAATCCTGTTACCAGTGGCTGCTGCCAGTGGCGAT
AAGTCGTGTCTTACCGGGTTGGACTCAAGACGATAGTTACCGGATAAGGCGCAGCGGTCGGGCTGAACGG
GGGGTTCGTGCACACAGCCCAGCTTGGAGCGAACGACCTACACCGAACTGAGATACCTACAGCGTGAGCT
ATGAGAAAGCGCCACGCTTCCCGAAGGGAGAAAGGCGGACAGGTATCCGGTAAGCGGCAGGGTCGGAACA
GGAGAGCGCACGAGGGAGCTTCCAGGGGGAAACGCCTGGTATCTTTATAGTCCTGTCGGGTTTCGCCACC
TCTGACTTGAGCGTCGATTTTTGTGATGCTCGTCAGGGGGGCGGAGCCTATGGAAAAACGCCAGCAACGC
GGCCTTTTTACGGTTCCTGGCCTTTTGCTGGCCTTTTGCTCACATGTTCTTTCCTGCGTTATCCCCTGAT
TCTGTGGATAACCGTATTACCGCCTTTGAGTGAGCTGATACCGCTCGCCGCAGCCGAACGACCGAGCGCA
GCGAGTCAGTGAGCGAGGAAGCGGAAGAGCGCCCAATACGCAAACCGCCTCTCCCCGCGCGTTGGCCGAT
TCATTAATGCAGCTGGCACGACAGGTTTCCCGACTGGAAAGCGGGCAGTGAGCGCAACGCAATTAATGTG
AGTTAGCTCACTCATTAGGCACCCCAGGCTTTACACTTTATGCTTCCGGCTCGTATGTTGTGTGGAATTG
TGAGCGGATAACAATTTCACACAGGAAACAGCTATGACCATGATTACGCCAAGCGCGCAATTAACCCTCA
CTAAAGGGAACAAAAGCTGGAGCTGCAAGCTTAATGTAGTCTTATGCAATACTCTTGTAGTCTTGCAACA
TGGTAACGATGAGTTAGCAACATGCCTTACAAGGAGAGAAAAAGCACCGTGCATGCCGATTGGTGGAAGT
AAGGTGGTACGATCGTGCCTTATTAGGAAGGCAACAGACGGGTCTGACATGGATTGGACGAACCACTGAA
TTGCCGCATTGCAGAGATATTGTATTTAAGTGCCTAGCTCGATACATAAACGGGTCTCTCTGGTTAGACC
AGATCTGAGCCTGGGAGCTCTCTGGCTAACTAGGGAACCCACTGCTTAAGCCTCAATAAAGCTTGCCTTG
AGTGCTTCAAGTAGTGTGTGCCCGTCTGTTGTGTGACTCTGGTAACTAGAGATCCCTCAGACCCTTTTAG
TCAGTGTGGAAAATCTCTAGCAGTGGCGCCCGAACAGGGACTTGAAAGCGAAAGGGAAACCAGAGGAGCT
CTCTCGACGCAGGACTCGGCTTGCTGAAGCGCGCACGGCAAGAGGCGAGGGGCGGCGACTGGTGAGTACG
CCAAAAATTTTGACTAGCGGAGGCTAGAAGGAGAGAGATGGGTGCGAGAGCGTCAGTATTAAGCGGGGGA
GAATTAGATCGCGATGGGAAAAAATTCGGTTAAGGCCAGGGGGAAAGAAAAAATATAAATTAAAACATAT
AGTATGGGCAAGCAGGGAGCTAGAACGATTCGCAGTTAATCCTGGCCTGTTAGAAACATCAGAAGGCTGT
AGACAAATACTGGGACAGCTACAACCATCCCTTCAGACAGGATCAGAAGAACTTAGATCATTATATAATA
CAGTAGCAACCCTCTATTGTGTGCATCAAAGGATAGAGATAAAAGACACCAAGGAAGCTTTAGACAAGAT
AGAGGAAGAGCAAAACAAAAGTAAGACCACCGCACAGCAAGCGGCCGCTGATCTTCAGACCTGGAGGAGG
AGATATGAGGGACAATTGGAGAAGTGAATTATATAAATATAAAGTAGTAAAAATTGAACCATTAGGAGTA
GCACCCACCAAGGCAAAGAGAAGAGTGGTGCAGAGAGAAAAAAGAGCAGTGGGAATAGGAGCTTTGTTCC
TTGGGTTCTTGGGAGCAGCAGGAAGCACTATGGGCGCAGCGTCAATGACGCTGACGGTACAGGCCAGACA
ATTATTGTCTGGTATAGTGCAGCAGCAGAACAATTTGCTGAGGGCTATTGAGGCGCAACAGCATCTGTTG
CAACTCACAGTCTGGGGCATCAAGCAGCTCCAGGCAAGAATCCTGGCTGTGGAAAGATACCTAAAGGATC
AACAGCTCCTGGGGATTTGGGGTTGCTCTGGAAAACTCATTTGCACCACTGCTGTGCCTTGGAATGCTAG
TTGGAGTAATAAATCTCTGGAACAGATTTGGAATCACACGACCTGGATGGAGTGGGACAGAGAAATTAAC
AATTACACAAGCTTAATACACTCCTTAATTGAAGAATCGCAAAACCAGCAAGAAAAGAATGAACAAGAAT
TATTGGAATTAGATAAATGGGCAAGTTTGTGGAATTGGTTTAACATAACAAATTGGCTGTGGTATATAAA
ATTATTCATAATGATAGTAGGAGGCTTGGTAGGTTTAAGAATAGTTTTTGCTGTACTTTCTATAGTGAAT
AGAGTTAGGCAGGGATATTCACCATTATCGTTTCAGACCCACCTCCCAACCCCGAGGGGACCCAGAGAGG
GCCTATTTCCCATGATTCCTTCATATTTGCATATACGATACAAGGCTGTTAGAGAGATAATTAGAATTAA
TTTGACTGTAAACACAAAGATATTAGTACAAAATACGTGACGTAGAAAGTAATAATTTCTTGGGTAGTTT
GCAGTTTTAAAATTATGTTTTAAAATGGACTATCATATGCTTACCGTAACTTGAAAGTATTTCGATTTCT
TGGCTTTATATATCTTGTGGAAAGGACGAAACACCGGTGCCTCTGCCATGACATAGGTTTTAGAGCTAGA
AATAGCAAGTTAAAATAAGGCTAGTCCGTTATCAACTTGAAAAAGTGGCACCGAGTCGGTGCTTTTTTAA
GCTTGGCGTAACTAGATCTTGAGACAAATGGCAGTATTCATCCACAATTTTAAAAGAAAAGGGGGGATTG
GGGGGTACAGTGCAGGGGAAAGAATAGTAGACATAATAGCAACAGACATACAAACTAAAGAATTACAAAA
ACAAATTACAAAAATTCAAAATTTTCGGGTTTATTACAGGGACAGCAGAGATCCACTTTGGCGCCGGCTC
GAGGGGG
Features (pLannotate 1.2.2; 29 found; start..end, strand, type, name):
     14..80      +  CDS            small t antigen (fragment): SV40 (simian virus 40) small t antigen
    106..317     +  promoter       EF-1α core promoter: core promoter for human elongation factor EF-1α
    318..1256    +  intron         EF-1α intron A: intron upstream of the start codon of human EF-1α
   1278..1877    +  CDS            PuroR (fragment): puromycin N-acetyltransferase; pac from Streptomyces; confers resistance to puromycin
   1893..2481    +  misc_feature   WPRE: woodchuck hepatitis virus posttranscriptional regulatory element
   2532..2551    +  misc_feature   cPPT/CTS (fragment): central polypurine tract and central termination sequence of HIV-1
   2553..2786    +  LTR            3' LTR (ΔU3): self-inactivating 3' long terminal repeat (LTR) from HIV-1
   2864..2985    +  polyA_signal   SV40 poly(A) signal: SV40 polyadenylation signal
   3025..3160    +  rep_origin     SV40 ori: SV40 origin of replication
   3181..3199    -  promoter       T7 promoter: promoter for bacteriophage T7 RNA polymerase
   3207..3362    +  CDS            lacZα (fragment): LacZα fragment of β-galactosidase; lacZ fragment
   3367..3795    +  rep_origin     f1 ori (sequence partly withheld): f1 bacteriophage origin of replication; arrow indicates direction of (+) strand synthesis
   3848..3952    +  promoter       AmpR promoter: bla
   3953..4813    +  CDS            AmpR: β-lactamase; bla; confers resistance to ampicillin, carbenicillin, and related antibiotics
   4984..5572    +  rep_origin     ori: high-copy-number ColE1/pMB1/pBR322/pUC origin of replication
   5755..5847    +  CDS            lacI (fragment): lac repressor; lacI; The lac repressor binds to the lac operator to inhibit transcription in E. coli. This inhibition can be relieved by adding lactose or isopropyl-β-D-thiogalactopyranoside (IPTG).
   5860..5881    +  protein_bind   CAP binding site: CAP binding activates transcription in the presence of cAMP. E. coli catabolite activator protein
   5896..5926    +  promoter       lac promoter: promoter for the E. coli lac operon
   5934..5950    +  protein_bind   lac operator: The lac repressor binds to the lac operator to inhibit transcription in E. coli. This inhibition can be relieved by adding lactose or isopropyl-β-D-thiogalactopyranoside (IPTG). lac repressor encoded by lacI
   5995..6013    +  promoter       T3 promoter: promoter for bacteriophage T3 RNA polymerase
   6041..6267    +  promoter       RSV promoter: Rous sarcoma virus enhancer/promoter
   6268..6448    +  LTR            5' LTR (truncated): truncated 5' long terminal repeat (LTR) from HIV-1
   6495..6620    +  misc_feature   HIV-1 Ψ: packaging signal of human immunodeficiency virus type 1
   6604..6967    +  CDS            HIV-1 gag (fragment): gag protein from human immunodeficiency virus 1; gag
   7113..7346    +  misc_feature   RRE: The Rev response element (RRE) of HIV-1 allows for Rev-dependent mRNA export from the nucleus to the cytoplasm.
   7723..7749    +  CDS            Rev (fragment): human immunodeficiency virus 1 (HIV-1) Rev protein; rev; enhances nuclear export of unspliced and incompletely spliced viral mRNAs
   7753..7993    +  promoter       U6 promoter: RNA polymerase III promoter for human U6 snRNA
   8023..8098    +  misc_RNA       gRNA scaffold: guide RNA scaffold for the Streptococcus pyogenes CRISPR/Cas9 system
   8154..8271    +  misc_feature   cPPT/CTS: central polypurine tract and central termination sequence of HIV-1
