[The description below was written by a language model from this plasmid's Addgene catalogue record and pLannotate feature annotations shown in this document.]
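Description:
ADCK5 gRNA (BRDN0001162211) is a third-generation lentiviral transfer plasmid built on the lentiGuide-Puro backbone that expresses a single CRISPR guide RNA against human ADCK5, designed against the NM_174922.4 reference transcript. It is propagated in E. coli as a high-copy plasmid through a ColE1/pUC-type origin with ampicillin selection from the β-lactamase gene. The backbone also carries an f1 origin, an SV40 origin and poly(A) signal, and leftover lac, T7 and T3 cloning-vector elements.

The viral genome is transcribed from an RSV promoter fused to a truncated HIV-1 5' LTR, which makes packaging Tat-independent. It contains the Ψ packaging signal with a partial gag sequence, the Rev response element for nuclear export of the full-length RNA, a cPPT/CTS, and a self-inactivating ΔU3 3' LTR. Two expression units sit between the LTRs. A human U6 RNA polymerase III promoter drives the ADCK5-targeting spacer, which lies in the gap between the promoter and the Streptococcus pyogenes Cas9 gRNA scaffold. Downstream, the EF-1α core promoter with its intron A drives puromycin N-acetyltransferase, allowing puromycin selection of transduced mammalian cells, and a WPRE enhances expression of that transcript.

The plasmid does not encode Cas9, so it must be paired with a separate Cas9 vector such as lentiCas9-Blast or used in cells that already express Cas9. It is an individual clone from a human kinome gRNA library whose guides were chosen using optimized design rules for high on-target activity and low off-target effects. It is suited to stable Cas9-mediated disruption of ADCK5 in human cells.
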