Addgene plasmid #77320: ADCK5 gRNA (BRDN0001162211)
Purpose: 3rd generation lentiviral gRNA plasmid targeting human ADCK5
Depositing lab: John Doench & David Root. Depositing organization: Broad Institute. Publication: Optimized sgRNA design to maximize activity and minimize off-target effects of CRISPR-Cas9. Doench JG, Fusi N, Sullender M, Hegde M, Vaimberg EW, Donovan KF, Smith I, Tothova Z, Wilen C, Orchard R, Virgin HW, Listgarten J, Root DE. Nat Biotechnol. 2016 Jan 18. doi: 10.1038/nbt.3437. PubMed 26780180.
Backbone
  Vector backbone: lentiGuide-Puro
  Backbone manufacturer: Zhang Lab (Addgene plasmid # 52963)
  Vector type: Mammalian Expression, Lentiviral, CRISPR
  Selectable markers: Puromycin
Growth in bacteria
  Bacterial resistance: Ampicillin, 100 μg/mL
  Growth temperature: 37°C
  Growth strain: DH5alpha
  Copy number: High Copy
Gene/Insert
  Gene/Insert name: ADCK5 (alt names: ADCK5; NM_174922.4)
  gRNA/shRNA sequence: GTGCCTCTGCCATGACATAG
  Species: H. sapiens (human)
  Entrez Gene: ADCK5 (a.k.a. FLJ35454, MGC126708)
  Promoter: hU6
  Cloning method: Unknown
  Sequencing primers: 5′ U6-F; 3′ pS2-R
Terms and licenses: Academic/Nonprofit Terms; Industry Terms: Not Available to Industry
Depositor comments: The gRNA was designed to target the following Genbank reference sequence(s): NM_174922.4. Note that this plasmid does NOT contain Cas9. It should be used in conjunction with lentiCas9-Blast (Addgene #52962) or otherwise with cell lines already expressing Cas9. Browse the full kinome gRNA library at http://www.addgene.org/pooled-library/broadgpp-human-kinome/ or visit http://www.broadinstitute.org/rnai/public/ for detailed protocols and information.
How to cite: ADCK5 gRNA (BRDN0001162211) was a gift from John Doench & David Root (Addgene plasmid # 77320 ; http://n2t.net/addgene:77320 ; RRID:Addgene_77320)
