>Addgene plasmid #77320 | ADCK5 gRNA (BRDN0001162211) | depositor partial sequence | sequence record 144780 | Target Sequence
GTGCCTCTGCCATGACATAG
