>Addgene plasmid #77320 | ADCK5 gRNA (BRDN0001162211) | addgene partial sequence | sequence record 187531 | hU6-F
AGAAAGTAATAATTTCTTGGGTAGTTTGCAGTTTTAAAATTATGTTTTAAAATGGACTATCATATGCTTA
CCGTAACTTGAAAGTATTTCGATTTCTTGGCTTTATATATCTTGTGGAAAGGACGAAACACCGGTGCCTC
TGCCATGACATAGGTTTTAGAGCTAGAAATAGCAAGTTAAAATAAGGCTAGTCCGTTATCAACTTGAAAA
AGTGGCACCGAGTCGGTGCTTTTTTAAGCTTGGCGTAACTAGATCTTGAGACAAATGGCAGTATTCATCC
ACAATTTTAAAAGAAAAGGGGGGATTGGGGGGTACAGTGCAGGGGAAAGAATAGTAGACATAATAGCAAC
AGACATACAAACTAAAGAATTACAAAAACAAATTACAAAAATTCAAAATTTTCGGGTTTATTACAGGGAC
AGCAGAGATCCACTTTGGCGCCGGCTCGAGGGGGCCCGGGTGCAAAGATGGATAAAGTTTTAAACAGAGA
GGAATCTTTGCAGCTAATGGACCTTCTAGGTCTTGAAAGGAGTGGGAATTGGCTCCGGTGCCCGTCAGTG
GGCAGAGCGC
